Addgene plasmid #225942: pLV-SFFV-myc-RRBP1-WPRE-UbC-Emerald
Purpose: Lentiviral vector plasmid expressing human ribosome binding protein 1 (RRBP1) under the spleen focus-forming virus (SFFV) promoter and Emerald under the Ubiquitin C (UbC) promoter
Depositing lab: Richard Eva & Bart Nieuwenhuis & Evan Reid. Depositing organization: University of Cambridge.
Backbone
  Vector backbone: pLV-SFFV-MCS-WPRE-UbC-Emerald (Addgene #211796)
  Backbone manufacturer: Bart Nieuwenhuis
  Vector type: Mammalian Expression, Lentiviral
Growth in bacteria
  Bacterial resistance: Ampicillin, 100 μg/mL
  Growth temperature: 37°C
  Growth strain: NEB Stable
  Copy number: High Copy
Gene/Insert 1
  Gene/Insert name: RRBP1 (alt name: Ribosome Binding Protein 1)
  Species: H. sapiens (human)
  Insert size (bp): 4266
  Entrez Gene: RRBP1 (a.k.a. ES/130, ES130, RRp, hES, p180)
  Promoter: SFFV
  Tag / fusion protein: myc-tag (N terminal on insert)
  Cloning method: Unknown
  Sequencing primers: 5′ n/a
Gene/Insert 2
  Gene/Insert name: Emerald (alt name: EmGFP)
  Species: A. victoria
  Insert size (bp): 717
  Promoter: UbC
  Cloning method: Unknown
  Sequencing primers: 5′ n/a
Resource information
  A portion of this plasmid was derived from a plasmid made by: VectorBuilder
Terms and licenses: Academic/Nonprofit Terms; Industry Terms: Not Available to Industry
How to cite: pLV-SFFV-myc-RRBP1-WPRE-UbC-Emerald was a gift from Richard Eva & Bart Nieuwenhuis & Evan Reid (Addgene plasmid # 225942 ; http://n2t.net/addgene:225942 ; RRID:Addgene_225942)
