[The description below was written by a language model from this plasmid's Addgene catalogue record and pLannotate feature annotations shown in this document.]
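Description:
pLV-SFFV-myc-RRBP1-WPRE-UbC-Emerald is a lentiviral transfer plasmid of about 15 kb for mammalian expression, built on the pLV-SFFV-MCS-WPRE-UbC-Emerald backbone. It is propagated in E. coli through a high-copy ColE1/pUC-type origin and selected with ampicillin via the β-lactamase gene. The HIV-1-derived vector region contains a truncated 5' LTR, the Ψ packaging signal with an adjoining gag fragment, the Rev response element for Rev-dependent nuclear export of the genomic RNA, the cPPT/CTS, and a ΔU3 self-inactivating 3' LTR, which leaves the integrated provirus without LTR promoter activity. An additional HIV-1 LTR fragment is annotated at the end of the linearised record, immediately upstream of the 5' LTR on the circular map. Outside the viral cassette, the backbone carries remnants of older vectors. These include an SV40 promoter followed by gpt fragments, SV40 small t intron and poly(A) sequences, and fragments of TcR, rop and bom.

The payload consists of two independent expression units in the same orientation. The SFFV LTR promoter drives human RRBP1 (ribosome binding protein 1, also called p180), a ribosome receptor that mediates ribosome interaction with the endoplasmic reticulum membrane. The catalogue lists an N-terminal myc tag, although the tag is not separately annotated in the feature table. A WPRE fragment follows the RRBP1 coding sequence and is a standard element for enhancing transcript stability and expression. Downstream, the human UbC promoter drives Emerald, a green fluorescent protein derived from Aequorea victoria. Emerald therefore marks transduced cells without being fused to RRBP1. The construct suits lentiviral overexpression of tagged RRBP1 with fluorescent identification of expressing cells, but the record does not state a specific experimental application.
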