Features (pLannotate 1.2.2; 34 found; start..end, strand, type, name):
     48..305     +  LTR            5' LTR (truncated): truncated 5' long terminal repeat (LTR) from HIV-1
    352..477     +  misc_feature   HIV-1 Ψ: packaging signal of human immunodeficiency virus type 1
    461..799     +  CDS            HIV-1 gag (fragment): gag protein from human immunodeficiency virus 1; gag
    974..1207    +  misc_feature   RRE: The Rev response element (RRE) of HIV-1 allows for Rev-dependent mRNA export from the nucleus to the cytoplasm.
   1584..1684    +  CDS            Rev (fragment): human immunodeficiency virus 1 (HIV-1) Rev protein; rev; enhances nuclear export of unspliced and incompletely spliced viral mRNAs
   1721..1838    +  misc_feature   cPPT/CTS: central polypurine tract and central termination sequence of HIV-1
   1875..1907    -  misc_feature   MCS (fragment): pBluescript multiple cloning site
   1991..2398    +  promoter       SFFV promoter: spleen focus-forming virus long terminal repeat (LTR) promoter
   2453..6682    +  CDS            RRBP1: RRBP1_HUMAN - Also known as KIAA1398. Experimental evidence at protein level: Swiss-Prot protein existence level 1. Acts as a ribosome receptor and mediates interaction between the ribosome and the endoplasmic reticulum membrane. From Homo sapiens (Human).
   6697..6727    +  misc_feature   MCS (fragment): pUC18/19 multiple cloning site
   6728..6746    +  misc_feature   MCS (fragment): pBluescript multiple cloning site
   6746..7251    +  misc_feature   WPRE (fragment): woodchuck hepatitis virus posttranscriptional regulatory element
   7244..8430    +  promoter       UbC promoter: human ubiquitin C promoter
   8466..9182    +  CDS            Emerald: Emerald is a basic (constitutively fluorescent) green fluorescent protein published in 1998, derived from Aequorea victoria. It is reported to be a very rapidly-maturing weak dimer.
   9210..9278    +  CDS            nef (fragment): NEF_HV1Z2 - Experimental evidence at protein level: Swiss-Prot protein existence level 1. Extracellular Nef protein targets CD4(+) T-lymphocytes for apoptosis by interacting with CXCR4 surface receptors. From Human immunodeficiency virus type 1 group M subtype D (isolate Z2/CDC-Z34) (HIV-1).
   9280..9513    +  LTR            3' LTR (ΔU3): self-inactivating 3' long terminal repeat (LTR) from HIV-1
   9538..9556    -  promoter       SP6 promoter: promoter for bacteriophage SP6 RNA polymerase
   9784..10063   +  CDS            TcR (fragment): tetracycline efflux protein; tet; confers resistance to tetracycline
  10064..10112   -  misc_feature   bom (fragment): basis of mobility region from pBR322
  10214..10249   -  CDS            rop (fragment): Rop protein, which maintains plasmids at low copy number; rop
  10344..10448   +  promoter       AmpR promoter: bla
  10449..11309   +  CDS            AmpR: β-lactamase; bla; confers resistance to ampicillin, carbenicillin, and related antibiotics
  11480..12068   +  rep_origin     ori: high-copy-number ColE1/pMB1/pBR322/pUC origin of replication
  12251..12307   +  CDS            lacI (fragment): lac repressor; lacI; The lac repressor binds to the lac operator to inhibit transcription in E. coli. This inhibition can be relieved by adding lactose or isopropyl-β-D-thiogalactopyranoside (IPTG).
  12314..12643   +  promoter       SV40 promoter: SV40 enhancer and early promoter
  12843..12962   +  CDS            gpt (fragment): XGPT_ECOLI - Also known as gpp, gxu. Experimental evidence at protein level: Swiss-Prot protein existence level 1. Purine salvage pathway enzyme that catalyzes the transfer of the ribosyl-5-phosphate group from 5-phospho-alpha-D-ribose 1- diphosphate (PRPP) to the N9 position of the 6-oxopurines guanine and xanthine to form the corresponding ribonucleotides GMP (guanosine 5'- monophosphate) and XMP (xanthosine 5'-monophosphate), with the release of PPi. To a lesser extent, also acts on hypoxanthine (PubMed:9100006, PubMed:3886014). Does not ribophosphorylate adenine (PubMed:3886014). From Esch
  12962..13297   +  CDS            gpt (fragment): XGPT_ECOLI - Also known as gpp, gxu. Experimental evidence at protein level: Swiss-Prot protein existence level 1. Purine salvage pathway enzyme that catalyzes the transfer of the ribosyl-5-phosphate group from 5-phospho-alpha-D-ribose 1- diphosphate (PRPP) to the N9 position of the 6-oxopurines guanine and xanthine to form the corresponding ribonucleotides GMP (guanosine 5'- monophosphate) and XMP (xanthosine 5'-monophosphate), with the release of PPi. To a lesser extent, also acts on hypoxanthine (PubMed:9100006, PubMed:3886014). Does not ribophosphorylate adenine (PubMed:3886014). From Esch
  13392..13697   +  CDS            frsA (fragment): FRSA_ECOLI - Also known as yafA. Experimental evidence at protein level: Swiss-Prot protein existence level 1. Catalyzes the hydrolysis of esters (PubMed:15808744). Displays esterase activity toward pNP-butyrate (PubMed:15808744). May stimulate mixed-acid fermentation by acting as a fermentation/respiration switch that down-regulates respiration and up- regulates fermentation rates (PubMed:15169777). From Escherichia coli (strain K12).
  13701..13775   +  CDS            small t antigen (fragment): SV40 (simian virus 40) small t antigen
  13777..13842   +  intron         small t intron: SV40 (simian virus 40) small t antigen intron
  13972..13992   +  CDS            SV40 NLS: nuclear localization signal of SV40 (simian virus 40) large T antigen
  14311..14394   +  CDS            large T antigen (fragment): large T antigen from SV40 (simian virus 40)
  14417..14551   +  polyA_signal   SV40 poly(A) signal: SV40 polyadenylation signal
  14719..15047   +  LTR            3' LTR (fragment): 3' long terminal repeat (LTR) from HIV-1
>Addgene plasmid #225942 | pLV-SFFV-myc-RRBP1-WPRE-UbC-Emerald | addgene full sequence | sequence record 446793 | Addgene NGS Result
TGATATCGAGCTTGCTACAAGGGACTTTCCGCTGGGGACTTTCCAGGGAGGCGTGGCCTGGGCGGGACTG
GGGAGTGGCGAGCCCTCAGATCCTGCATATAAGCAGCTGCTTTTTGCCTGTACTGGGTCTCTCTGGTTAG
ACCAGATCTGAGCCTGGGAGCTCTCTGGCTAACTAGGGAACCCACTGCTTAAGCCTCAATAAAGCTTGCC
TTGAGTGCTTCAAGTAGTGTGTGCCCGTCTGTTGTGTGACTCTGGTAACTAGAGATCCCTCAGACCCTTT
TAGTCAGTGTGGAAAATCTCTAGCAGTGGCGCCCGAACAGGGACTTGAAAGCGAAAGGGAAACCAGAGGA
GCTCTCTCGACGCAGGACTCGGCTTGCTGAAGCGCGCACGGCAAGAGGCGAGGGGCGGCGACTGGTGAGT
ACGCCAAAAATTTTGACTAGCGGAGGCTAGAAGGAGAGAGATGGGTGCGAGAGCGTCAGTATTAAGCGGG
GGAGAATTAGATCGCGATGGGAAAAAATTCGGTTAAGGCCAGGGGGAAAGAAAAAATATAAATTAAAACA
TATAGTATGGGCAAGCAGGGAGCTAGAACGATTCGCAGTTAATCCTGGCCTGTTAGAAACATCAGAAGGC
TGTAGACAAATACTGGGACAGCTACAACCATCCCTTCAGACAGGATCAGAAGAACTTAGATCATTATATA
ATACAGTAGCAACCCTCTATTGTGTGCATCAAAGGATAGAGATAAAAGACACCAAGGAAGCTTTAGACAA
GATAGAGGAAGAGCAAAACAAAAGTAAGACCACCGCACAGCAAGCGGCCGGCCGCTGATCTTCAGACCTG
GAGGAGGAGATATGAGGGACAATTGGAGAAGTGAATTATATAAATATAAAGTAGTAAAAATTGAACCATT
AGGAGTAGCACCCACCAAGGCAAAGAGAAGAGTGGTGCAGAGAGAAAAAAGAGCAGTGGGAATAGGAGCT
TTGTTCCTTGGGTTCTTGGGAGCAGCAGGAAGCACTATGGGCGCAGCGTCAATGACGCTGACGGTACAGG
CCAGACAATTATTGTCTGGTATAGTGCAGCAGCAGAACAATTTGCTGAGGGCTATTGAGGCGCAACAGCA
TCTGTTGCAACTCACAGTCTGGGGCATCAAGCAGCTCCAGGCAAGAATCCTGGCTGTGGAAAGATACCTA
AAGGATCAACAGCTCCTGGGGATTTGGGGTTGCTCTGGAAAACTCATTTGCACCACTGCTGTGCCTTGGA
ATGCTAGTTGGAGTAATAAATCTCTGGAACAGATTTGGAATCACACGACCTGGATGGAGTGGGACAGAGA
AATTAACAATTACACAAGCTTAATACACTCCTTAATTGAAGAATCGCAAAACCAGCAAGAAAAGAATGAA
CAAGAATTATTGGAATTAGATAAATGGGCAAGTTTGTGGAATTGGTTTAACATAACAAATTGGCTGTGGT
ATATAAAATTATTCATAATGATAGTAGGAGGCTTGGTAGGTTTAAGAATAGTTTTTGCTGTACTTTCTAT
AGTGAATAGAGTTAGGCAGGGATATTCACCATTATCGTTTCAGACCCACCTCCCAACCCCGAGGGGACCC
GACAGGCCCGAAGGAATAGAAGAAGAAGGTGGAGAGAGAGACAGAGACAGATCCATTCGATTAGTGAACG
GATCTCGACGGTATCGCCAAATGGCAGTATTCATCCACAATTTTAAAAGAAAAGGGGGGATTGGGGGGTA
CAGTGCAGGGGAAAGAATAGTAGACATAATAGCAACAGACATACAAACTAAAGAATTACAAAAACAAATT
ACAAAAATTCAAAATTTTCGGGTTTATTACAGGGACAGCAGAGATCCAGTTTGGATCGATAAGCTTGATA
TCGAATTCCTGCAGCCCCGATAAAATAAAAGATTTTATTTAGTCTCCAGAAAAAGGGGGGAATGAAAGAC
CCCACCTGTAGGTTTGGCAAGCTAGCTGCAGTAACGCCATTTTGCAAGGCATGGAAAAATACCAAACCAA
GAATAGAGAAGTTCAGATCAAGGGCGGGTACATGAAAATAGCTAACGTTGGGCCAAACAGGATATCTGCG
GTGAGCAGTTTCGGCCCCGGCCCGGGGCCAAGAACAGATGGTCACCGCAGTTTCGGCCCCGGCCCGAGGC
CAAGAACAGATGGTCCCCAGATATGGCCCAACCCTCAGCAGTTTCTTAAGACCCATCAGATGTTTCCAGG
CTCCCCCAAGGACCTGAAATGACCCTGCGCCTTATTTGAATTAACCAATCAGCCTGCTTCTCGCTTCTGT
TCGCGCGCTTCTGCTTCCCGAGCTCTATAAAAGAGCTCACAACCCCTCACTCGGCGCGCCAGTCCTCCGA
CAGACTGAGTCGCCCGGGGGGGATCCACCGGTCGCCACCATGGAACAAAAACTCATCTCAGAAGAGGATC
TGATGGATATTTACGACACTCAAACCTTGGGGGTTGTGGTCTTTGGAGGATTCATGGTTGTTTCTGCCAT
TGGCATCTTCCTGGTGTCGACTTTCTCCATGAAGGAAACGTCATATGAAGAAGCCCTAGCCAACCAGCGC
AAGGAGATGGCGAAAACTCACCACCAGAAAGTCGAGAAGAAAAAGAAGGAGAAAACAGTGGAGAAGAAAG
GAAAGACCAAGAAAAAGGAAGAGAAACCTAATGGGAAGATACCTGATCATGATCCAGCCCCCAATGTGAC
TGTCCTCCTTCGAGAACCAGTGCGGGCTCCTGCTGTGGCTGTGGCTCCAACCCCAGTGCAGCCCCCCATT
ATCGTTGCTCCTGTCGCCACAGTTCCAGCCATGCCCCAGGAGAAGCTGGCCTCCTCCCCCAAGGACAAAA
AGAAGAAGGAGAAAAAAGTGGCAAAAGTGGAACCAGCTGTCAGCTCTGTAGTGAATTCCATCCAGGTTCT
CACTTCGAAGGCTGCCATCTTGGAAACTGCTCCCAAGGAGGTGCCGATGGTGGTGGTGCCCCCAGTGGGT
GCCAAGGGCAACACACCAGCCACTGGCACTACTCAGGGCAAAAAGGCGGAGGGGACTCAGAATCAAAGCA
AAAAGGCTGAAGGAGCCCCAAACCAGGGCAGAAAGGCAGAGGGAACCCCAAACCAGGGCAAAAAGACAGA
GGGAACCCCAAACCAAGGGAAAAAGGCAGAGGGAACCCCAAACCAAGGCAAAAAGGCAGAAGGAACCCCA
AACCAAGGCAAAAAGGCGGAGGGGGCCCAGAACCAGGGTAAAAAGGTAGATACAACCCCAAACCAGGGGA
AAAAGGTGGAGGGGGCCCCAACCCAGGGCAGAAAGGCCGAGGGGGCTCAGAACCAGGCCAAAAAGGTAGA
AGGGGCCCAGAACCAGGGCAAAAAGGCAGAGGGGGCCCAGAATCAGGGCAAAAAGGGAGAGGGGGCCCAG
AACCAGGGCAAGAAGGCCGAGGGGGCCCAGAATCAGGGCAAGAAGGCCGAGGGGGCCCAGAATCAGGGCA
AGAAGGCCGAGGGGGCCCAGAATCAGGGCAAGAAGGCCGAGGGGGCCCAGAATCAGGGCAAGAAGGCTGA
GGGGGCTCAGAACCAGGGCAAAAAGGCCGAGGGGGCTCAGAACCAGGGCAAAAAAGTAGAAGGGGCCCAG
AACCAGGGCAAGAAGGCTGAGGGTGCCCAGAACCAGGGCAAAAAGGCCGAGGGGGCCCAGAATCAGGGCA
AAAAGGCCGAGGGGGCCCAGAACCAGGGCAAGAAGGCCGAGGGGGCCCAGAACCAGGGCAAGAAGGCCGA
GGGGGCCCAGAACCAGGGCAAGAAGGCCGAGGGGGCCCAGAACCAGGGCAAGAAGGCCGAGGGTGCTCAG
AACCAGGGCAAAAAAGTAGAAGGGGCCCAGAACCAGGGCAAGAAGGCTGAGGGGGCCCAGAACCAGGGCA
AGAAGGCCGAGGGGGCTCAGAACCAGGGCAAAAAGGCCGAGGGAGCCCAGAACCAGGGCCAAAAAGGAGA
GGGAGCCCAGAATCAGGGTAAAAAGACAGAAGGGGCTCAGGGCAAAAAGGCAGAAAGGAGTCCCAACCAA
GGCAAAAAAGGAGAGGGAGCTCCCATCCAGGGCAAAAAGGCAGATTCGGTTGCTAATCAGGGCACAAAGG
TAGAGGGTATTACAAACCAGGGGAAAAAAGCAGAAGGGTCCCCCAGTGAAGGCAAAAAGGCAGAAGGGTC
CCCCAACCAAGGCAAAAAGGCAGACGCAGCTGCCAATCAGGGTAAAAAGACAGAGTCAGCTTCTGTCCAG
GGCAGAAATACAGATGTGGCCCAGAGCCCAGAGGCACCAAAGCAAGAGGCTCCTGCCAAGAAGAAGTCTG
GTTCAAAGAAAAAAGGTGAGCCTGGGCCCCCAGATGCCGACGGCCCTCTCTACCTCCCCTACAAGACGCT
GGTCTCCACGGTTGGGAGCATGGTGTTCAACGAGGGCGAGGCCCAGCGGCTCATCGAGATCCTGTCTGAG
AAGGCTGGCATCATTCAGGACACCTGGCACAAGGCCACTCAGAAGGGTGACCCTGTGGCGATTCTGAAAC
GCCAGCTGGAAGAGAAGGAAAAACTGCTGGCCACAGAACAGGAAGATGCGGCTGTCGCCAAGAGCAAACT
GAGGGAGCTCAACAAGGAGATGGCAGCAGAAAAGGCCAAAGCAGCAGCCGGGGAGGCCAAAGTGAAAAAG
CAGCTGGTGGCCCGGGAGCAGGAGATCACGGCTGTGCAGGCACGCATGCAGGCCAGCTACCGGGAGCACG
TGAAGGAGGTGCAGCAGCTGCAGGGCAAGATCCGGACTCTTCAGGAGCAGCTGGAGAATGGCCCCAACAC
GCAGCTGGCCCGCCTGCAGCAGGAGAACTCCATCCTGCGGGATGCCTTGAACCAGGCCACGAGCCAGGTG
GAGAGCAAGCAGAACGCAGAGCTGGCCAAGCTTCGGCAGGAGCTCAGCAAGGTCAGCAAAGAGCTGGTGG
AGAAGTCAGAGGCTGTGCGGCAAGATGAGCAGCAGCGGAAAGCTCTGGAAGCCAAGGCAGCTGCCTTCGA
GAAGCAGGTCCTGCAGCTGCAGGCGTCCCACAGGGAGAGTGAGGAGGCCCTGCAGAAGCGCCTGGACGAG
GTCAGCCGGGAGCTGTGCCACACGCAGAGCAGCCACGCCAGCCTCCGGGCGGATGCCGAGAAGGCCCAGG
AGCAACAGCAGCAGATGGCCGAGCTGCACAGCAAGTTACAGTCCTCCGAGGCGGAGGTGCGCAGCAAATG
CGAGGAGCTGAGTGGCCTCCACGGGCAGCTCCAGGAGGCCAGGGCGGAGAACTCCCAGCTCACAGAGAGA
ATCCGTTCCATTGAGGCCCTGCTGGAGGCGGGCCAGGCGCGGGATGCCCAGGACGTCCAGGCCAGCCAGG
CGGAGGCTGACCAGCAGCAGACTCGCCTCAAGGAGCTGGAGTCCCAGGTGTCGGGTCTGGAGAAGGAGGC
CATCGAGCTCAGGGAGGCCGTCGAGCAGCAGAAAGTGAAGAACAATGACCTCCGGGAGAAGAACTGGAAG
GCCATGGAGGCACTGGCCACGGCCGAGCAGGCCTGCAAGGAGAAGCTGCTCTCCCTGACCCAGGCCAAGG
AGGAATCGGAGAAGCAGCTCTGTCTGATTGAGGCGCAGACCATGGAGGCCCTGCTGGCTCTGCTCCCAGA
ACTCTCTGTCTTGGCACAACAGAATTACACCGAGTGGCTGCAGGATCTCAAAGAGAAAGGCCCCACGCTG
CTGAAGCACCCGCCAGCTCCCGCGGAGCCCTCCTCGGACCTGGCCTCCAAGTTGAGGGAGGCCGAGGAGA
CGCAGAGCACACTGCAGGCCGAGTGTGACCAGTACCGCAGCATCCTGGCGGAGACGGAGGGCATGCTCAG
AGACCTGCAGAAGAGCGTGGAGGAGGAGGAGCAGGTGTGGAGGGCCAAGGTGGGCGCCGCAGAGGAGGAG
CTCCAGAAGTCCCGGGTCACAGTGAAGCATCTCGAAGAGATTGTAGAGAAGCTAAAAGGAGAACTTGAAA
GTTCGGACCAGGTGAGGGAGCACACGTCGCATTTGGAGGCAGAGCTGGAAAAGCACATGGCGGCCGCCAG
CGCCGAGTGCCAGAACTACGCCAAGGAGGTGGCAGGGCTGAGGCAACTTCTCCTAGAATCTCAATCTCAG
CTCGATGCCGCCAAGAGCGAAGCCCAGAAACAGAGCGATGAGCTTGCCCTGGTCAGGCAGCAGTTGAGTG
AAATGAAGAGCCACGTAGAGGATGGTGACATAGCTGGGGCCCCAGCTTCCTCCCCAGAGGCGCCCCCAGC
CGAGCAGGACCCCGTTCAGCTGAAGACGCAGCTGGAGTGGACAGAAGCCATCCTGGAGGATGAGCAGACA
CAGCGGCAGAAGCTCACGGCCGAGTTTGAGGAGGCTCAGACCTCGGCATGTCGGTTACAAGAAGAATTGG
AGAAGCTCCGCACAGCCGGCCCCCTAGAGTCTTCAGAAACAGAGGAGGCCTCACAGCTGAAGGAGAGACT
AGAAAAAGAGAAGAAGTTAACAAGTGACCTGGGGCGCGCCGCCACGAGACTGCAGGAGCTTCTGAAGACG
ACCCAGGAGCAGCTGGCAAGGGAGAAGGACACGGTGAAGAAGCTGCAGGAACAGCTGGAAAAGGCAGAGG
ACGGCAGCAGCTCAAAGGAGGGCACCTCTGTCTGAAGCGGCCGCGACTCTAGAGTCGACCTGCAGGCATG
CAAGCTTGATATCAAGCTTATCGATAATCAACCTCTGGATTACAAAATTTGTGAAAGATTGACTGGTATT
CTTAACTATGTTGCTCCTTTTACGCTATGTGGATACGCTGCTTTAATGCCTTTGTATCATGCTATTGCTT
CCCGTATGGCTTTCATTTTCTCCTCCTTGTATAAATCCTGGTTGCTGTCTCTTTATGAGGAGTTGTGGCC
CGTTGTCAGGCAACGTGGCGTGGTGTGCACTGTGTTTGCTGACGCAACCCCCACTGGTTGGGGCATTGCC
ACCACCTGTCAGCTCCTTTCCGGGACTTTCGCTTTCCCCCTCCCTATTGCCACGGCGGAACTCATCGCCG
CCTGCCTTGCCCGCTGCTGGACAGGGGCTCGGCTGTTGGGCACTGACAATTCCGTGGTGTTGTCGGGGAA
ATCATCGTCCTTTCCTTGGCTGCTCGCCTGTGTTGCCACCTGGATTCTGCGCGGGACGTCCTTCTGCTAC
GTCCCTTCGGCCCTCAATCCAGCGGACCTTCCTTCCCGCGGGCGCCCCCCTCCTCACGGCGAGCGCTGCC
ACGTCAGACGAAGGGCGCAGCGAGCGTCCTGATCCTTCCGCCCGGACGCTCAGGACAGCGGCCCGCTGCT
CATAAGACTCGGCCTTAGAACCCCAGTATCAGCAGAAGGACATTTTAGGACGGGACTTGGGTGACTCTAG
GGCACTGGTTTTCTTTCCAGAGAGCGGAACAGGCGAGGAAAAGTAGTCCCTTCTCGGCGATTCTGCGGAG
GGATCTCCGTGGGGCGGTGAACGCCGATGATTATATAAGGACGCGCCGGGTGTGGCACAGCTAGTTCCGT
CGCAGCCGGGATTTGGGTCGCGGTTCTTGTTTGTGGATCGCTGTGATCGTCACTTGGTGAGTAGCGGGCT
GCTGGGCTGGCCGGGGCTTTCGTGGCCGCCGGGCCGCTCGGTGGGACGGAAGCGTGTGGAGAGACCGCCA
AGGGCTGTAGTCTGGGTCCGCGAGCAAGGTTGCCCTGAACTGGGGGTTGGGGGGAGCGCAGCAAAATGGC
GGCTGTTCCCGAGTCTTGAATGGAAGACGCTTGTGAGGCGGGCTGTGAGGTCGTTGAAACAAGGTGGGGG
GCATGGTGGGCGGCAAGAACCCAAGGTCTTGAGGCCTTCGCTAATGCGGGAAAGCTCTTATTCGGGTGAG
ATGGGCTGGGGCACCATCTGGGGACCCTGACGTGAAGTTTGTCACTGACTGGAGAACTCGGTTTGTCGTC
TGTTGCGGGGGCGGCAGTTATGGCGGTGCCGTTGGGCAGTGCACCCGTACCTTTGGGAGCGCGCGCCCTC
GTCGTGTCGTGACGTCACCCGTTCTGTTGGCTTATAATGCAGGGTGGGGCCACCTGCCGGTAGGTGTGCG
GTAGGCTTTTCTCCGTCGCAGGACGCAGGGTTCGGGCCTAGGGTAGGCTCTCCTGAATCGACAGGCGCCG
GACCTCTGGTGAGGGGAGGGATAAGTGAGGCGTCAGTTTCTTTGGTCGGTTTTATGTACCTATCTTCTTA
AGTAGCTGAAGCTCCGGTTTTGAACTATGCGCTCGGGGTTGGCGAGTGTGTTTTGTGAAGTTTTTTAGGC
ACCTTTTGAAATGTAATCATTTGGGTCAATATGTAATTTTCAGTGTTAGACTAGTAAATTGTCCGCTAAA
TTCTGGCCGTTTTTGGCTTTTTTGTTAGACGAAGCTTGGTACCGAGCTCGGATCAATTCGCCACCATGGT
GAGCAAGGGCGAGGAGCTGTTCACCGGGGTGGTGCCCATCCTGGTCGAGCTGGACGGCGACGTAAACGGC
CACAAGTTCAGCGTGTCCGGCGAGGGCGAGGGCGATGCCACCTACGGCAAGCTGACCCTGAAGTTCATCT
GCACCACCGGCAAGCTGCCCGTGCCCTGGCCCACCCTCGTGACCACCTTGACCTACGGCGTGCAGTGCTT
CGCCCGCTACCCCGACCACATGAAGCAGCACGACTTCTTCAAGTCCGCCATGCCCGAAGGCTACGTCCAG
GAGCGCACCATCTTCTTCAAGGACGACGGCAACTACAAGACCCGCGCCGAGGTGAAGTTCGAGGGCGACA
CCCTGGTGAACCGCATCGAGCTGAAGGGCATCGACTTCAAGGAGGACGGCAACATCCTGGGGCACAAGCT
GGAGTACAACTACAACAGCCACAAGGTCTATATCACCGCCGACAAGCAGAAGAACGGCATCAAGGTGAAC
TTCAAGACCCGCCACAACATCGAGGACGGCAGCGTGCAGCTCGCCGACCACTACCAGCAGAACACCCCCA
TCGGCGACGGCCCCGTGCTGCTGCCCGACAACCACTACCTGAGCACCCAGTCCGCCCTGAGCAAAGACCC
CAACGAGAAGCGCGATCACATGGTCCTGCTGGAGTTCGTGACCGCCGCCGGGATCACTCTCGGCATGGAC
GAGCTGTACAAGTAACTCGAGGGAATTAATTCGAGCTCGGTACCTTTAAGACCAATGACTTACAAGGCAG
CTGTAGATCTTAGCCACTTTTTAAAAGAAAAGGGGGGACTGGAAGGGCTAATTCACTCCCAACGAAGACA
AGATCTGCTTTTTGCTTGTACTGGGTCTCTCTGGTTAGACCAGATCTGAGCCTGGGAGCTCTCTGGCTAA
CTAGGGAACCCACTGCTTAAGCCTCAATAAAGCTTGCCTTGAGTGCTTCAAGTAGTGTGTGCCCGTCTGT
TGTGTGACTCTGGTAACTAGAGATCCCTCAGACCCTTTTAGTCAGTGTGGAAAATCTCTAGCAGCATCTA
GAATTAATTCCGTGTATTCTATAGTGTCACCTAAATCGTATGTGTATGATACATAAGGTTATGTATTAAT
TGTAGCCGCGTTCTAACGACAATATGTACAAGCCTAATTGTGTAGCATCTGGCTTACTGAAGCAGACCCT
ATCATCTCTCTCGTAAACTGCCGTCAGAGTCGGTTTGGTTGGACGAACCTTCTGAGTTTCTGGTAACGCC
GTCCCGCACCCGGAAATGGTCAGCGAACCAATCAGCAGGGTCATCGCTAGCCAGATCCTCTACGCCGGAC
GCATCGTGGCCGGCATCACCGGCGCCACAGGTGCGGTTGCTGGCGCCTATATCGCCGACATCACCGATGG
GGAAGATCGGGCTCGCCACTTCGGGCTCATGAGCGCTTGTTTCGGCGTGGGTATGGTGGCAGGCCCCGTG
GCCGGGGGACTGTTGGGCGCCATCTCCTTGCATGCACCATTCCTTGCGGCGGCGGTGCTCAACGGCCTCA
ACCTACTACTGGGCTGCTTCCTAATGCAGGAGTCGCATAAGGGAGAGCGTCGAATGGTGCACTCTCAGTA
CAATCTGCTCTGATGCCGCATAGTTAAGCCAGCCCCGACACCCGCCAACACCCGCTGACGCGCCCTGACG
GGCTTGTCTGCTCCCGGCATCCGCTTACAGACAAGCTGTGACCGTCTCCGGGAGCTGCATGTGTCAGAGG
TTTTCACCGTCATCACCGAAACGCGCGAGACGAAAGGGCCTCGTGATACGCCTATTTTTATAGGTTAATG
TCATGATAATAATGGTTTCTTAGACGTCAGGTGGCACTTTTCGGGGAAATGTGCGCGGAACCCCTATTTG
TTTATTTTTCTAAATACATTCAAATATGTATCCGCTCATGAGACAATAACCCTGATAAATGCTTCAATAA
TATTGAAAAAGGAAGAGTATGAGTATTCAACATTTCCGTGTCGCCCTTATTCCCTTTTTTGCGGCATTTT
GCCTTCCTGTTTTTGCTCACCCAGAAACGCTGGTGAAAGTAAAAGATGCTGAAGATCAGTTGGGTGCACG
AGTGGGTTACATCGAACTGGATCTCAACAGCGGTAAGATCCTTGAGAGTTTTCGCCCCGAAGAACGTTTT
CCAATGATGAGCACTTTTAAAGTTCTGCTATGTGGCGCGGTATTATCCCGTATTGACGCCGGGCAAGAGC
AACTCGGTCGCCGCATACACTATTCTCAGAATGACTTGGTTGAGTACTCACCAGTCACAGAAAAGCATCT
TACGGATGGCATGACAGTAAGAGAATTATGCAGTGCTGCCATAACCATGAGTGATAACACTGCGGCCAAC
TTACTTCTGACAACGATCGGAGGACCGAAGGAGCTAACCGCTTTTTTGCACAACATGGGGGATCATGTAA
CTCGCCTTGATCGTTGGGAACCGGAGCTGAATGAAGCCATACCAAACGACGAGCGTGACACCACGATGCC
TGTAGCAATGGCAACAACGTTGCGCAAACTATTAACTGGCGAACTACTTACTCTAGCTTCCCGGCAACAA
TTAATAGACTGGATGGAGGCGGATAAAGTTGCAGGACCACTTCTGCGCTCGGCCCTTCCGGCTGGCTGGT
TTATTGCTGATAAATCTGGAGCCGGTGAGCGTGGGTCTCGCGGTATCATTGCAGCACTGGGGCCAGATGG
TAAGCCCTCCCGTATCGTAGTTATCTACACGACGGGGAGTCAGGCAACTATGGATGAACGAAATAGACAG
ATCGCTGAGATAGGTGCCTCACTGATTAAGCATTGGTAACTGTCAGACCAAGTTTACTCATATATACTTT
AGATTGATTTAAAACTTCATTTTTAATTTAAAAGGATCTAGGTGAAGATCCTTTTTGATAATCTCATGAC
CAAAATCCCTTAACGTGAGTTTTCGTTCCACTGAGCGTCAGACCCCGTAGAAAAGATCAAAGGATCTTCT
TGAGATCCTTTTTTTCTGCGCGTAATCTGCTGCTTGCAAACAAAAAAACCACCGCTACCAGCGGTGGTTT
GTTTGCCGGATCAAGAGCTACCAACTCTTTTTCCGAAGGTAACTGGCTTCAGCAGAGCGCAGATACCAAA
TACTGTTCTTCTAGTGTAGCCGTAGTTAGGCCACCACTTCAAGAACTCTGTAGCACCGCCTACATACCTC
GCTCTGCTAATCCTGTTACCAGTGGCTGCTGCCAGTGGCGATAAGTCGTGTCTTACCGGGTTGGACTCAA
GACGATAGTTACCGGATAAGGCGCAGCGGTCGGGCTGAACGGGGGGTTCGTGCACACAGCCCAGCTTGGA
GCGAACGACCTACACCGAACTGAGATACCTACAGCGTGAGCTATGAGAAAGCGCCACGCTTCCCGAAGGG
AGAAAGGCGGACAGGTATCCGGTAAGCGGCAGGGTCGGAACAGGAGAGCGCACGAGGGAGCTTCCAGGGG
GAAACGCCTGGTATCTTTATAGTCCTGTCGGGTTTCGCCACCTCTGACTTGAGCGTCGATTTTTGTGATG
CTCGTCAGGGGGGCGGAGCCTATGGAAAAACGCCAGCAACGCGGCCTTTTTACGGTTCCTGGCCTTTTGC
TGGCCTTTTGCTCACATGTTCTTTCCTGCGTTATCCCCTGATTCTGTGGATAACCGTATTACCGCCTTTG
AGTGAGCTGATACCGCTCGCCGCAGCCGAACGACCGAGCGCAGCGAGTCAGTGAGCGAGGAAGCGGAAGA
GCGCCCAATACGCAAACCGCCTCTCCCCGCGCGTTGGCCGATTCATTAATGCAGCTGTGGAATGTGTGTC
AGTTAGGGTGTGGAAAGTCCCCAGGCTCCCCAGCAGGCAGAAGTATGCAAAGCATGCATCTCAATTAGTC
AGCAACCAGGTGTGGAAAGTCCCCAGGCTCCCCAGCAGGCAGAAGTATGCAAAGCATGCATCTCAATTAG
TCAGCAACCATAGTCCCGCCCCTAACTCCGCCCATCCCGCCCCTAACTCCGCCCAGTTCCGCCCATTCTC
CGCCCCATGGCTGACTAATTTTTTTTATTTATGCAGAGGCCGAGGCCGCCTCGGCCTCTGAGCTATTCCA
GAAGTAGTGAGGAGGCTTTTTTGGAGGCCTAGGCTTTTGCAAAAAGCTTGGACACAAGACAGGCTTGCGA
GATATGTTTGAGAATACCACTTTATCCCGCGTCAGGGAGAGGCAGTGCGTAAAAAGACGCGGACTCATGT
GAAATACTGGTTTTTAGTGCGCCAGATCTCTATAATCTCGCGCAACCTATTTTCCCCTCGAACACTTTTT
AAGCCGTAGATAAACAGGCTGGGACACTTCACATGAGCGAAAAATACATCGTCACCTGGGACATGTTGCA
GATCCATGCACGTAAACTCGCAAGCCGACTGATGCCTTCTGAACAATGGAAAGGCATTATTGCCGTAAGC
CGTGGCGGTCTGTACCGGGTGCGTTACTGGCGCGTGAACTGGGTATTCGTCATGTCGATACCGTTTGTAT
TTCCAGCTACGATCACGACAACCAGCGCGAGCTTAAAGTGCTGAAACGCGCAGAAGGCGATGGCGAAGGC
TTCATCGTTATTGATGACCTGGTGGATACCGGTGGTACTGCGGTTGCGATTCGTGAAATGTATCCAAAAG
CGCACTTTGTCACCATCTTCGCAAAACCGGCTGGTCGTCCGCTGGTTGATGACTATGTTGTTGATATCCC
GCAAGATACCTGGATTGAACAGCCGTGGGATATGGGCGTCGTATTCGTCCCGCCAATCTCCGGTCGCTAA
TCTTTTCAACGCCTGGCACTGCCGGGCGTTGTTCTTTTTAACTTCAGGCGGGTTACAATAGTTTCCAGTA
AGTATTCTGGAGGCTGCATCCATGACACAGGCAAACCTGAGCGAAACCCTGTTCAAACCCCGCTTTAAAC
ATCCTGAAACCTCGACGCTAGTCCGCCGCTTTAATCACGGCGCACAACCGCCTGTGCAGTCGGCCCTTGA
TGGTAAAACCATCCCTCACTGGTATCGCATGATTAACCGTCTGATGTGGATCTGGCGCGGCATTGACCCA
CGCGAAATCCTCGACGTCCAGGCACGTATTGTGATGAGCGATGCCGAACGTACCGACGATGATTTATACG
ATACGGTGATTGGCTACCGTGGCGGCAACTGGATTTATGAGTGGGCCCCGGATCTTTGTGAAGGAACCTT
ACTTCTGTGGTGTGACATAATTGGACAAACTACCTACAGAGATTTAAAGCTCTAAGGTAAATATAAAATT
TTTAAGTGTATAATGTGTTAAACTACTGATTCTAATTGTTTGTGTATTTTAGATTCCAACCTATGGAACT
GATGAATGGGAGCAGTGGTGGAATGCCTTTAATGAGGAAAACCTGTTTTGCTCAGAAGAAATGCCATCTA
GTGATGATGAGGCTACTGCTGACTCTCAACATTCTACTCCTCCAAAAAAGAAGAGAAAGGTAGAAGACCC
CAAGGACTTTCCTTCAGAATTGCTAAGTTTTTTGAGTCATGCTGTGTTTAGTAATAGAACTCTTGCTTGC
TTTGCTATTTACACCACAAAGGAAAAAGCTGCACTGCTATACAAGAAAATTATGGAAAAATATTCTGTAA
CCTTTATAAGTAGGCATAACAGTTATAATCATAACATACTGTTTTTTCTTACTCCACACAGGCATAGAGT
GTCTGCTATTAATAACTATGCTCAAAAATTGTGTACCTTTAGCTTTTTAATTTGTAAAGGGGTTAATAAG
GAATATTTGATGTATAGTGCCTTGACTAGAGATCATAATCAGCCATACCACATTTGTAGAGGTTTTACTT
GCTTTAAAAAACCTCCCACACCTCCCCCTGAACCTGAAACATAAAATGAATGCAATTGTTGTTGTTAACT
TGTTTATTGCAGCTTATAATGGTTACAAATAAAGCAATAGCATCACAAATTTCACAAATAAAGCATTTTT
TTCACTGCATTCTAGTTGTGGTTTGTCCAAACTCATCAATGTATCTTATCATGTCTGGATCAACTGGATA
ACTCAAGCTAACCAAAATCATCCCAAACTTCCCACCCCATACCCTATTACCACTGCCAATTACCTGTGGT
TTCATTTACTCTAAACCTGTGATTCCTCTGAATTATTTTCATTTTAAAGAAATTGTATTTGTTAAATATG
TACTACAAACTTAGTAGTTGGAAGGGCTAATTCACTCCCAAAGAAGACAAGATATCCTTGATCTGTGGAT
CTACCACACACAAGGCTACTTCCCTGATTAGCAGAACTACACACCAGGGCCAGGGGTCAGATATCCACTG
ACCTTTGGATGGTGCTACAAGCTAGTACCAGTTGAGCCAGATAAGGTAGAAGAGGCCAATAAAGGAGAGA
ACACCAGCTTGTTACACCCTGTGAGCCTGCATGGGATGGATGACCCGGAGAGAGAAGTGTTAGAGTGGAG
GTTTGACAGCCGCCTAGCATTTCATCACGTGGCCCGAGAGCTGCATCCGGAGTACTTCAAGAACTGC
